>Addgene plasmid #231924 | MERS-CoV spike all7KO mutant | addgene full sequence | sequence record 459044 | Addgene NGS Result
AAAATTTAAGCTACAACAAGGCAAGGCTTGACCGACAATTGCATGAAGAATCTGCTTAGGGTTAGGCGTT
TTGCGCTGCTTCGCGATGTACGGGCCAGATATACGCGTTGACATTGATTATTGACTAGTTATTAATAGTA
ATCAATTACGGGGTCATTAGTTCATAGCCCATATATGGAGTTCCGCGTTACATAACTTACGGTAAATGGC
CCGCCTGGCTGACCGCCCAACGACCCCCGCCCATTGACGTCAATAATGACGTATGTTCCCATAGTAACGC
CAATAGGGACTTTCCATTGACGTCAATGGGTGGAGTATTTACGGTAAACTGCCCACTTGGCAGTACATCA
AGTGTATCATATGCCAAGTACGCCCCCTATTGACGTCAATGACGGTAAATGGCCCGCCTGGCATTATGCC
CAGTACATGACCTTATGGGACTTTCCTACTTGGCAGTACATCTACGTATTAGTCATCGCTATTACCATGG
TGATGCGGTTTTGGCAGTACATCAATGGGCGTGGATAGCGGTTTGACTCACGGGGATTTCCAAGTCTCCA
CCCCATTGACGTCAATGGGAGTTTGTTTTGGCACCAAAATCAACGGGACTTTCCAAAATGTCGTAACAAC
TCCGCCCCATTGACGCAAATGGGCGGTAGGCGTGTACGGTGGGAGGTCTATATAAGCAGAGCTCGTTTAG
TGAACCGTCAGATCGCCTGGAGACGCCATCCACGCTGTTTTGACCTCCATAGAAGACACCGGGACCGATC
CAGCCTCCGGACTGAGCTCCTTAAGGTTAACTCTAGAGAATTCGGATCCGCCACCATGATCCACTCCGTG
TTTCTGCTGATGTTCCTGCTGACCCCTACCGAGAGCTATGTGGACGTGGGCCCCGATTCTGTGAAGTCCG
CCTGCATCGAAGTGGACATCCAGCAGACCTTTTTCGACAAGACCTGGCCTCGGCCTATCGACGTGTCCAA
GGCCGACGGCATCATCTACCCTCAAGGCCGGACCTACAGCAACATCACCATTACCTACCAGGGGCTGTTC
CCCTACCAAGGCGATCACGGCGATATGTACGTGTACTCTGCCGGACACGCCACCGGCACCACACCTCAGA
AACTGTTCGTGGCCAACTACAGCCAGGACGTGAAGCAGTTCGCCAACGGCTTTGTTGTGCGGATTGGCGC
CGCTGCCAATAGCACAGGCACAGTGATCATCAGCCCTAGCACCAGCGCCACCATCCGGAAGATCTACCCT
GCCTTTATGCTGGGCAGCAGCGTGGGCAATTTCAGCGACGGCAAGATGGGCAGATTCTTCAATCACACCC
TGGTGCTGCTGCCTGATGGCTGTGGAACACTGCTGAGAGCCTTCTACTGCATCCTGGAACCTCGGAGCGG
CAATCACTGTCCTGCCGGCAATAGCTACACCAGCTTCGCCACCTATCACACCCCTGCCACCGATTGCTCC
GACGGCAACTACAACAGAAACGCCAGCCTGAACAGCTTCAAAGAGTACTTCAACCTGCGGAACTGCACCT
TCATGTACACCTACAATATCACCGAGGACGAGATCCTCGAGTGGTTCGGCATCACACAGACAGCTCAGGG
CGTGCACCTGTTCAGCAGCAGATACGTGGACCTGTACGGCGGCAACATGTTCCAGTTTGCCACACTGCCC
GTGTACGACACCATCAAGTACTACAGCATCATCCCTCACAGCATCCGGTCCATCCAGAGCGACAGAAAAG
CCTGGGCCGCCTTCTACGTGTACAAGCTCCAGCCTCTGACCTTCCTGCTGGACTTTAGCGTGGACGGCTA
CATCAGACGGGCCATCGACTGCGGCTTCAACGATCTGTCTCAGCTGCACTGCTCCTACGAGAGCTTCGAC
GTGGAAAGCGGCGTGTACAGCGTGTCCAGCTTTGAGGCCAAGCCTAGCGGCTCTGTGGTGGAACAAGCTG
AAGGC
[627 nt withheld, positions 1966-2592]
TTCGCCAATGACACCAAGATCGCCAGCCAGCTGGGCAACTGCGTGGAATACTCTCTCTACGGCGTTAGCG
GCAGAGGCGTGTTCCAGAATTGCACCGCCGTGGGCGTCCGCCAGCAGAGATTTGTGTACGACGCCTACCA
GAACCTCGTGGGCTACTACAGCGACGACGGCAATTACTACTGCCTGCGGGCCTGTGTGTCCGTGCCTGTG
TCTGTGATCTACGACAAAGAGACAAAGACCCACGCCACACTGTTCGGCAGCGTGGCCTGTGAACACATCA
GCTCCACCATGAGCCAGTACTCCAGGTCCACCAGATCCATGCTGAAGCGGCGGGATAGCACCTACGGACC
TCTGCAAACACCTGTGGGCTGTGTGCTGGGCCTCGTGAATAGCAGCCTGTTCGTCGAGGACTGCAAGCTG
CCTCTGGGCCAGTCTTTGTGTGCCCTGCCAGACACACCCTCCACACTGACACCTAGATCTGTGCGCTCTG
TGCCCGGCGAAATGAGACTGGCCTCTATCGCCTTTAATCACCCCATCCAGGTGGACCAGCTGAACTCCAG
CTACTTCAAGCTGAGCATCCCCACCAACTTCAGCTTCGGCGTGACCCAAGAGTACATCCAGACCACAATC
CAGAAAGTGACCGTGGATTGCAAGCAGTACGTGTGCAACGGCTTCCAGAAGTGCGAACAGCTGCTCAGAG
AGTACGGCCAGTTCTGCTCCAAGATCAATCAGGCCCTGCACGGCGCCAACCTGAGACAGGATGATAGCGT
GCGGAACCTGTTCGCCTCCGTGAAGTCCTCTCAGAGCAGCCCTATCATCCCTGGCTTCGGCGGCGACTTT
AATCTGACCCTGCTGGAACCTGTGTCCATCAGCACCGGCTCCAGAAGCGCCAGATCTGCCATTGAGGACC
TGCTGTTCGACAAAGTGACCATTGCCGATCCTGGCTACATGCAGGGCTACGACGATTGCATGCAGCAGGG
ACCTGCCAGCGCCAGGGATCTGATTTGTGCCCAGTATGTGGCCGGCTACAAGGTGCTGCCTCCTCTGATG
GACGTGAACATGGAAGCCGCCTACACCTCTAGCCTGCTGGGATCTATTGCTGGCGTTGGCTGGACAGCCG
GCCTGTCTAGCTTTGCCGCTATTCCCTTCGCTCAGAGCATCTTCTACCGGCTGAATGGCGTCGGGATCAC
CCAGCAGGTTCTGAGCGAGAACCAGAAGCTGATCGCCAACAAGTTCAACCAGGCTCTGGGCGCCATGCAG
ACCGGCTTTACCACAACAAACGAGGCCTTTCAGAAAGTGCAGGACGCCGTGAACAACAACGCCCAGGCAC
TGTCTAAGCTGGCCTCCGAGCTGAGCAATACCTTCGGAGCCATCTCTGCCAGCATCGGCGACATCATCCA
GAGACTGGACGTGCTGGAACAGGACGCCCAGATCGACAGACTGATCAACGGCAGACTGACCACACTGAAC
GCCTTCGTGGCCCAGCAGCTCGTCAGAAGTGAAAGCGCTGCACTGTCTGCTCAGCTGGCCAAGGACAAAG
TCAACGAGTGCGTGAAGGCCCAGAGCAAGAGATCCGGCTTTTGTGGCCAGGGCACCCACATCGTGTCCTT
CGTGGTCAATGCCCCTAACGGCCTGTACTTTATGCACGTGGGCTATTACCCCAGCAACCACATCGAGGTG
GTGTCCGCCTACGGACTGTGTGACGCCGCCAATCCTACCAACTGTATCGCCCCTGTGAACGGCTACTTCA
TCAAGACCCAGAACACCCGGATCGTGGACGAGTGGTCTTACACCGGCAGCAGCTTTTACGCCCCTGAGCC
TATCACCTCTCTGAACACCAAATACGTGGCCCCTCAAGTGACATACCAGCAGATCTCCACCAACCTGCCT
CCACCTCTGCTGGGCCAGTCCACCGGCATCGATTTCCAGGACGAGCTGGACGAGTTCTTCAAGCAGGTGT
CCACCAGCATTCCCAACTTCGGCAGCCTGACACAGATCCAGACCACACTGCTGGACCTGACCTACGAAAT
GCTGTCCCTGCAACAGGTGGTCAAGGCCCTGCAGGAGAGCTACATCGACCTGAAAGAGCTGGGGCAGTAC
ACCTACTACAACAAGTGGCCCTGGTACATCTGGCTGGGCTTTATCGCTGGACTGGTGGCACTGGCCCTGT
GCGTGTTCTTCATCCTGTGCTGTACCGGCTGCGGCACCAATTGCATGGGCAAGCTGAAATGCAACCGGTG
CTGCGACAGATAACTCGAGCCATGGAAGCTTGATATCTAACTGACTGAACCGGTGGTACCAAACGGGGGA
GGCTAACTGAAACACGGAAGGAGACAATACCGGAAGGAACCCGCGCTATGACGGCAATAAAAAGACAGAA
TAAAACGCACGGGTGTTGGGTCGTTTGTTCATAAACGCGGGGTTCGGTCCCAGGGCTGGCACTCTGTCGA
TACCCCACCGAGACCCCATTGGGGCCAATACGCCCGCGTTTCTTCCTTTTCCCCACCCCACCCCCCAAGT
TCGGGTGAAGGCCCAGGGCTCGCAGCCAACGTCGGGGCGGCAGGCCCTGCCATAGCAGATCTGCGCAGCT
GGGGCTCTAGGGGGTATCCCC
[124 nt withheld, positions 5204-5327]
C
[91 nt withheld, positions 5329-5419]
A
[49 nt withheld, positions 5421-5469]
CCTTTGACGTTGGAGTCCACGTTCTTT
[37 nt withheld, positions 5497-5533]
ACCCTATCTCGGTCTATTCTTTTGATTTATAAGGGATTTTGCCGATTTCGGCCTATTGGTTAAAAAATGA
GCTGATTTAACAAAAATTTAACGCGAATTAATTCTGTGGAATGTGTGTCAGTTAGGGTGTGGAAAGTCCC
CAGGCTCCCCAGCAGGCAGAAGTATGCAAAGCATGCATCTCAATTAGTCAGCAACCAGGTGTGGAAAGTC
CCCAGGCTCCCCAGCAGGCAGAAGTATGCAAAGCATGCATCTCAATTAGTCAGCAACCATAGTCCCGCCC
CTAACTCCGCCCATCCCGCCCCTAACTCCGCCCAGTTCCGCCCATTCTCCGCCCCATGGCTGACTAATTT
TTTTTATTTATGCAGAGGCCGAGGCCGCCTCTGCCTCTGAGCTATTCCAGAAGTAGTGAGGAGGCTTTTT
TGGAGGCCTAGGCTTTTGCAAAAAGCTCCCGGGAGCTTGTATATCCATTTTCGGATCTGATCAAGAGACA
GGATGAGGATCGTTTCGCATGATTGAACAAGATGGATTGCACGCAGGTTCTCCGGCCGCTTGGGTGGAGA
GGCTATTCGGCTATGACTGGGCACAACAGACAATCGGCTGCTCTGATGCCGCCGTGTTCCGGCTGTCAGC
GCAGGGGCGCCCGGTTCTTTTTGTCAAGACCGACCTGTCCGGTGCCCTGAATGAACTGCAGGACGAGGCA
GCGCGGCTATCGTGGCTGGCCACGACGGGCGTTCCTTGCGCAGCTGTGCTCGACGTTGTCACTGAAGCGG
GAAGGGACTGGCTGCTATTGGGCGAAGTGCCGGGGCAGGATCTCCTGTCATCTCACCTTGCTCCTGCCGA
GAAAGTATCCATCATGGCTGATGCAATGCGGCGGCTGCATACGCTTGATCCGGCTACCTGCCCATTCGAC
CACCAAGCGAAACATCGCATCGAGCGAGCACGTACTCGGATGGAAGCCGGTCTTGTCGATCAGGATGATC
TGGACGAAGAGCATCAGGGGCTCGCGCCAGCCGAACTGTTCGCCAGGCTCAAGGCGCGCATGCCCGACGG
CGAGGATCTCGTCGTGACCCATGGCGATGCCTGCTTGCCGAATATCATGGTGGAAAATGGCCGCTTTTCT
GGATTCATCGACTGTGGCCGGCTGGGTGTGGCGGACCGCTATCAGGACATAGCGTTGGCTACCCGTGATA
TTGCTGAAGAGCTTGGCGGCGAATGGGCTGACCGCTTCCTCGTGCTTTACGGTATCGCCGCTCCCGATTC
GCAGCGCATCGCCTTCTATCGCCTTCTTGACGAGTTCTTCTGAGCGGGACTCTGGGGTTCGCGAAATGAC
CGACCAAGCGACGCCCAACCTGCCATCACGAGATTTCGATTCCACCGCCGCCTTCTATGAAAGGTTGGGC
TTCGGAATCGTTTTCCGGGACGCCGGCTGGATGATCCTCCAGCGCGGGGATCTCATGCTGGAGTTCTTCG
CCCACCCCAACTTGTTTATTGCAGCTTATAATGGTTACAAATAAAGCAATAGCATCACAAATTTCACAAA
TAAAGCATTTTTTTCACTGCATTCTAGTTGTGGTTTGTCCAAACTCATCAATGTATCTTATCATGTCTGT
ATACCGTCGACCTCTAGCTAGAGCTTGGCGTAATCATGGTCATAGCTGTTTCCTGTGTGAAATTGTTATC
CGCTCACAATTCCACACAACATACGAGCCGGAAGCATAAAGTGTAAAGCCTGGGGTGCCTAATGAGTGAG
CTAACTCACATTAATTGCGTTGCGCTCACTGCCCGCTTTCCAGTCGGGAAACCTGTCGTGCCAGCTGCAT
TAATGAATCGGCCAACGCGCGGGGAGAGGCGGTTTGCGTATTGGGCGCTCTTCCGCTTCCTCGCTCACTG
ACTCGCTGCGCTCGGTCGTTCGGCTGCGGCGAGCGGTATCAGCTCACTCAAAGGCGGTAATACGGTTATC
CACAGAATCAGGGGATAACGCAGGAAAGAACATGTGAGCAAAAGGCCAGCAAAAGGCCAGGAACCGTAAA
AAGGCCGCGTTGCTGGCGTTTTTCCATAGGCTCCGCCCCCCTGACGAGCATCACAAAAATCGACGCTCAA
GTCAGAGGTGGCGAAACCCGACAGGACTATAAAGATACCAGGCGTTTCCCCCTGGAAGCTCCCTCGTGCG
CTCTCCTGTTCCGACCCTGCCGCTTACCGGATACCTGTCCGCCTTTCTCCCTTCGGGAAGCGTGGCGCTT
TCTCATAGCTCACGCTGTAGGTATCTCAGTTCGGTGTAGGTCGTTCGCTCCAAGCTGGGCTGTGTGCACG
AACCCCCCGTTCAGCCCGACCGCTGCGCCTTATCCGGTAACTATCGTCTTGAGTCCAACCCGGTAAGACA
CGACTTATCGCCACTGGCAGCAGCCACTGGTAACAGGATTAGCAGAGCGAGGTATGTAGGCGGTGCTACA
GAGTTCTTGAAGTGGTGGCCTAACTACGGCTACACTAGAAGAACAGTATTTGGTATCTGCGCTCTGCTGA
AGCCAGTTACCTTCGGAAAAAGAGTTGGTAGCTCTTGATCCGGCAAACAAACCACCGCTGGTAGCGGTGG
TTTTTTTGTTTGCAAGCAGCAGATTACGCGCAGAAAAAAAGGATCTCAAGAAGATCCTTTGATCTTTTCT
ACGGGGTCTGACGCTCAGTGGAACGAAAACTCACGTTAAGGGATTTTGGTCATGAGATTATCAAAAAGGA
TCTTCACCTAGATCCTTTTAAATTAAAAATGAAGTTTTAAATCAATCTAAAGTATATATGAGTAAACTTG
GTCTGACAGTTACCAATGCTTAATCAGTGAGGCACCTATCTCAGCGATCTGTCTATTTCGTTCATCCATA
GTTGCCTGACTCCCCGTCGTGTAGATAACTACGATACGGGAGGGCTTACCATCTGGCCCCAGTGCTGCAA
TGATACCGCGAGACCCACGCTCACCGGCTCCAGATTTATCAGCAATAAACCAGCCAGCCGGAAGGGCCGA
GCGCAGAAGTGGTCCTGCAACTTTATCCGCCTCCATCCAGTCTATTAATTGTTGCCGGGAAGCTAGAGTA
AGTAGTTCGCCAGTTAATAGTTTGCGCAACGTTGTTGCCATTGCTACAGGCATCGTGGTGTCACGCTCGT
CGTTTGGTATGGCTTCATTCAGCTCCGGTTCCCAACGATCAAGGCGAGTTACATGATCCCCCATGTTGTG
CAAAAAAGCGGTTAGCTCCTTCGGTCCTCCGATCGTTGTCAGAAGTAAGTTGGCCGCAGTGTTATCACTC
ATGGTTATGGCAGCACTGCATAATTCTCTTACTGTCATGCCATCCGTAAGATGCTTTTCTGTGACTGGTG
AGTACTCAACCAAGTCATTCTGAGAATAGTGTATGCGGCGACCGAGTTGCTCTTGCCCGGCGTCAATACG
GGATAATACCGCGCCACATAGCAGAACTTTAAAAGTGCTCATCATTGGAAAACGTTCTTCGGGGCGAAAA
CTCTCAAGGATCTTACCGCTGTTGAGATCCAGTTCGATGTAACCCACTCGTGCACCCAACTGATCTTCAG
CATCTTTTACTTTCACCAGCGTTTCTGGGTGAGCAAAAACAGGAAGGCAAAATGCCGCAAAAAAGGGAAT
AAGGGCGACACGGAAATGTTGAATACTCATACTCTTCCTTTTTCAATATTATTGAAGCATTTATCAGGGT
TATTGTCTCATGAGCGGATACATATTTGAATGTATTTAGAAAAATAAACAAATAGGGGTTCCGCGCACAT
TTCCCCGAAAAGTGCCACCTGACGTCGACGGATCGGGAGATCTCCCGATCCCCTATGGTGCACTCTCAGT
ACAATCTGCTCTGATGCCGCATAGTTAAGCCAGTATCTGCTCCCTGCTTGTGTGTTGGAGGTCGCTGAGT
AGTGCGCGAGC
Features (pLannotate 1.2.2; 18 found; start..end, strand, type, name):
    110..489     +  enhancer       CMV enhancer: human cytomegalovirus immediate early enhancer
    490..693     +  promoter       CMV promoter: human cytomegalovirus (CMV) immediate early promoter
    826..4869    +  CDS            S (sequence partly withheld): SPIKE_MERS1 - Experimental evidence at protein level: Swiss-Prot protein existence level 1. [Spike protein S2']: Acts as a viral fusion peptide which is unmasked following S2 cleavage occurring upon virus endocytosis. From Middle East respiratory syndrome-related coronavirus (isolate United Kingdom/H123990006/2012) (MERS-CoV) (Betacoronavirus England 1).
   4954..5002    +  polyA_signal   HSV TK poly(A) signal: herpes simplex virus thymidine kinase polyadenylation signal (Cole and Stacy, 1985)
   5093..5109    -  polyA_signal   bGH poly(A) signal (fragment): bovine growth hormone polyadenylation signal
   5204..5632    +  rep_origin     f1 ori (sequence partly withheld): f1 bacteriophage origin of replication; arrow indicates direction of (+) strand synthesis
   5646..5975    +  promoter       SV40 promoter: SV40 enhancer and early promoter
   6042..6833    +  CDS            neo: KKA2_KLEPN - Also known as kan, nptII. Experimental evidence at protein level: Swiss-Prot protein existence level 1. Resistance to kanamycin, neomycin, paromomycin, ribostamycin, butirosin and gentamicin B. From Klebsiella pneumoniae.
   6859..7017    +  CDS            ble (fragment): BLE_KLEPN - Experimental evidence at protein level: Swiss-Prot protein existence level 1. Binding protein with a strong affinity to the bleomycin family of antibiotics. Binds to CL990; an antimitotic-antibiotic compound. From Klebsiella pneumoniae.
   7012..7133    +  polyA_signal   SV40 poly(A) signal: SV40 polyadenylation signal
   7206..7222    -  protein_bind   lac operator: The lac repressor binds to the lac operator to inhibit transcription in E. coli. This inhibition can be relieved by adding lactose or isopropyl-β-D-thiogalactopyranoside (IPTG). lac repressor encoded by lacI
   7230..7260    -  promoter       lac promoter: promoter for the E. coli lac operon
   7275..7296    -  protein_bind   CAP binding site: CAP binding activates transcription in the presence of cAMP. E. coli catabolite activator protein
   7309..7401    -  CDS            lacI (fragment): lac repressor; lacI; The lac repressor binds to the lac operator to inhibit transcription in E. coli. This inhibition can be relieved by adding lactose or isopropyl-β-D-thiogalactopyranoside (IPTG).
   7584..8172    -  rep_origin     ori: high-copy-number ColE1/pMB1/pBR322/pUC origin of replication
   8343..9203    -  CDS            AmpR: β-lactamase; bla; confers resistance to ampicillin, carbenicillin, and related antibiotics
   9204..9308    -  promoter       AmpR promoter: bla
   9367..9419    -  misc_feature   bom (fragment): basis of mobility region from pBR322
