[The description below was written by a language model from this plasmid's Addgene catalogue record and pLannotate feature annotations shown in this document.]
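Description:
MERS-CoV spike all7KO mutant is a mammalian expression plasmid of about 9.5 kb built on the pcDNA3.3 backbone and designed to produce a glycosylation-deficient form of the Middle East respiratory syndrome coronavirus spike (S) glycoprotein. It is maintained in E. coli as a high-copy plasmid through a ColE1/pUC-type origin and selected with ampicillin via the β-lactamase gene. An f1 origin is also present. Short annotated lac promoter/operator, lacI, bom, ble and bGH poly(A) fragments appear to be backbone remnants rather than functional parts.

The spike coding sequence, roughly 4 kb, sits downstream of the human cytomegalovirus immediate early enhancer and promoter and is followed by the herpes simplex virus thymidine kinase polyadenylation signal, giving strong constitutive expression in transfected mammalian cells. The insert carries seven Asn-to-Gln substitutions (N1176Q, N1213Q, N1225Q, N1241Q, N1256Q, N1277Q and N1288Q). Each removes the acceptor asparagine of an N-linked glycosylation site, so these seven glycans are deleted together. The associated publication concerns N-glycosylation of the spike S2 domain across betacoronaviruses. A separate cassette, with the SV40 enhancer/early promoter driving the neomycin phosphotransferase gene and ending in an SV40 poly(A) signal, would allow G418 selection of stably transfected cells.

The record notes that part of the plasmid derives from an earlier pcDNA3.3 MERS spike construct. No epitope tags or reporters are annotated. The plasmid is suited to comparing the glycan-deleted spike with wild type in cell-based studies. The record states only the expression purpose and does not specify particular assays.
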