Addgene plasmid #231924: MERS-CoV spike all7KO mutant
Purpose: For expression of MERS-CoV spike protein with glycan deletion at N1176, N1213, N1225, N1241, N1256, N1277, N1288 by implementing Asn-to-Gln mutation
Depositing lab: Sriram Neelamegham. Depositing organization: University at Buffalo (SUNY Buffalo). Publication: Conserved role of spike S2 domain N-glycosylation across betacoronaviruses. Yang Q, Kelkar A, Manicassamy B, Neelamegham S. Npj Viruses. 2025 Jan 25;3(1):4. doi: 10.1038/s44298-024-00085-7. PubMed 40295734.
Backbone
  Vector backbone: pcDNA3.3
  Vector type: Mammalian Expression
Growth in bacteria
  Bacterial resistance: Ampicillin, 100 μg/mL
  Growth temperature: 37°C
  Growth strain: DH5alpha
  Copy number: High Copy
Gene/Insert
  Gene/Insert name: spike all7KO
  Species: MERS-CoV
  Mutation: N1176Q, N1213Q, N1225Q, N1241Q, N1256Q, N1277Q, N1288Q
  Entrez Gene: S (a.k.a. G128_gp02)
  Promoter: CMV
  Cloning method: Other
Resource information
  A portion of this plasmid was derived from a plasmid made by: David Nemazee, Plasmid pCDNA3.3_MERS_D12 (Addgene #170448)
Terms and licenses: Academic/Nonprofit Terms; Industry Terms: Not Available to Industry
How to cite: MERS-CoV spike all7KO mutant was a gift from Sriram Neelamegham (Addgene plasmid # 231924 ; http://n2t.net/addgene:231924 ; RRID:Addgene_231924)
